Addgene plasmid #71069: pFOSGE_CUS1C02
Purpose: Gateway entry clone
Depositing lab: Alexander Stark. Depositing organization: Research Institute of Molecular Pathology (IMP). Publication: Transcriptional regulators form diverse groups with context-dependent regulatory functions. Stampfel G, Kazmar T, Frank O, Wienerroither S, Reiter F, Stark A. Nature. 2015 Nov 9. doi: 10.1038/nature15545. PubMed 26550828.
Backbone
  Vector backbone: pDONR221
  Backbone manufacturer: Invitrogen
  Backbone size w/o insert (bp): 4762
  Vector type: Gateway entry vector
Growth in bacteria
  Bacterial resistance: Kanamycin, 50 μg/mL
  Growth temperature: 37°C
  Growth strain: DH5alpha
  Copy number: High Copy
Gene/Insert
  Gene/Insert name: Taf10 (alt names: FBgn0028398; CG2859, FBtr0077717)
  Species: D. melanogaster (fly)
  Insert size (bp): 501
  Entrez Gene: Taf10 (a.k.a. BcDNA:RE73934, CG2859, Dmel\CG2859, dmTaf10, dmTAF10, dTAF10, dtafII24, dTAFII24, dTAF[[II]]24, TAF, TAF10, taf24, Taf24, TafII2)
  Cloning method: Gateway Cloning
  Sequencing primers: 5′ M13-F20; 3′ M13R
Terms and licenses: Academic/Nonprofit Terms; Industry Terms: Not Available to Industry
How to cite: pFOSGE_CUS1C02 was a gift from Alexander Stark (Addgene plasmid # 71069 ; http://n2t.net/addgene:71069 ; RRID:Addgene_71069)
