[The description below was written by a language model from this plasmid's Addgene catalogue record.]
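Description:
pFOSGE_CUS1C02 is a Gateway entry clone built in the pDONR221 donor backbone, carrying the coding region of the Drosophila melanogaster gene Taf10 (CG2859, also known as dTAFII24), a TBP-associated factor that is a subunit of the general transcription factor TFIID. The insert is recorded as 501 bp and was introduced by Gateway cloning, which in a pDONR221-derived plasmid means that the original selection cassette between the attP sites was replaced by the gene through a BP reaction, leaving the insert flanked by attL recombination sites. The plasmid is maintained in E. coli as a high-copy construct under kanamycin selection. The insert can be verified by sequencing from the flanking M13 forward and reverse primer sites.

As an entry clone, the plasmid is not an expression construct in its own right. The record lists no promoter, tag or reporter associated with the Taf10 insert, and it does not state whether the open reading frame retains a stop codon. Its role is to serve as a shuttle. An LR recombination reaction transfers the Taf10 sequence in a defined orientation and reading frame into any compatible Gateway destination vector, which then supplies the promoter, fusion partners and host-specific elements. The associated publication concerns the context-dependent regulatory functions of transcriptional regulators, which suggests this clone belongs to a collection of fly transcription factor and cofactor entry clones prepared for systematic functional testing. No feature table was supplied, so the details of the backbone given here reflect the standard pDONR221 design rather than annotated sequence.
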