>Addgene plasmid #71069 | pFOSGE_CUS1C02 | depositor partial sequence | sequence record 127011 | insert
ATGGCTTCCGATGGCGAGGACATCAGTGTTACACCCGCAGAATCCGTAACATCGGCCACGGACACCGAGG
AGGAGGATATAGACTCGCCACTAATGCAGTCCGAACTGCATTCCGACGAGGAGCAACCGGACGTGGAGGA
GGTTCCTCTGACGACGGAGGAATCGGAGATGGATGAGCTGATAAAGCAGCTGGAGGACTACTCGCCCACC
ATACCAGACGCCCTCACCATGCACATCTTGAAAACGGCTGGCTTCTGCACAGTGGACCCCAAGATAGTGC
GCCTCGTCTCGGTGTCCGCGCAGAAGTTCATCTCGGATATTGCCAACGACGCACTGCAGCACTGCAAGAC
GCGCACCACGAACATCCAGCATTCCAGCGGACACAGTTCCAGCAAGGACAAGAAAAACCCCAAGGACAGG
AAGTACACGCTGGCCATGGAGGACCTGGTGCCGGCACTCGCGGACCACGGCATCACCATGCGCAAGCCGC
AGTATTTCGTT
