>Addgene plasmid #71069 | pFOSGE_CUS1C02 | addgene partial sequence | sequence record 130899 | M13-Rev 5'-CAGGAAACAGCTATGACC-3'
TCAGCTGGGATGGCAAATAATGATTTTATTTTGACTGATAGTGACCTGTTCGTTGCAACAAACTTGATAA
GCAATGCTTTCTTATAATGCCAACTTTGTACAAGCAAAGCTGGGTCAACGAAATACTGCGGCTTGCGCAT
GGTGATGCCGTGGTCCGCGAGTGCCGGCACCAGGTCCTCCATGGCCAGCGTGTACTTCCTGTCCTTGGGG
TTTTTCTTGTCCTTGCTGGAACTGTGTCCGCTGGAATGCTGGATGTTCGTGGTGCGCGTCTTGCAGTGCT
GCAGTGCGTCGTTGGCAATATCCGAGATGAACTTCTGCGCGGACACCGAGACGAGGCGCACTATCTTGGG
GTCCACTGTGCAGAAGCCAGCCGTTTTCAAGATGTGCATGGTGAGGGCGTCTGGTATGGTGGGCGAGTAG
TCCTCCAGCTGCTTTATCAGCTCATCCATCTCCGATTCCTCCGTCGTCAGAGGAACCTCCTCCACGTCCG
GTTGCTCCTCGTCGGAATGCAGTTCGGACTGCATTA
