>Addgene plasmid #71069 | pFOSGE_CUS1C02 | addgene partial sequence | sequence record 130900 | M13-F20 5'-TGTAAAACGACGGCCAGT-3'
TATGATTTTATTTTGACTGATAGTGACCTGTTCGTTGCAACAAATTGATGAGCAATGCTTTTTTATAATG
CCAACTTTGTACAAAAAAGCAGGCTTCATGGCTTCCGATGGCGAGGACATCAGTGTTACACCCGCAGAAT
CCGTAACATCGGCCACGGACACCGAGGAGGAGGATATAGACTCGCCACTAATGCAGTCCGAACTGCATTC
CGACGAGGAGCAACCGGACGTGGAGGAGGTTCCTCTGACGACGGAGGAATCGGAGATGGATGAGCTGATA
AAGCAGCTGGAGGACTACTCGCCCACCATACCAGACGCCCTCACCATGCACATCTTGAAAACGGCTGGCT
TCTGCACAGTGGACCCCAAGATAGTGCGCCTCGTCTCGGTGTCCGCGCAGAAGTTCATCTCGGATATTGC
CAACGACGC
